Addgene plasmid #96875: pWT057h
Purpose: dHHR-bsgRNA- HEK4
Depositing lab: David Liu. Depositing organization: Harvard University. Publication: Aptazyme-embedded guide RNAs enable ligand-responsive genome editing and transcriptional activation. Tang W, Hu JH, Liu DR. Nat Commun. 2017 Jun 28;8:15939. doi: 10.1038/ncomms15939. PubMed 28656978.
Backbone
  Vector backbone: pFYF1320
  Vector type: Mammalian Expression
Growth in bacteria
  Bacterial resistance: Ampicillin, 100 μg/mL
  Growth temperature: 37°C
  Growth strain: DH5alpha
  Copy number: High Copy
Gene/Insert
  Gene/Insert name: dHHR-bsgRNA- HEK4
  gRNA/shRNA sequence: GCCTCCAGCCGCAGTGCCGGTACATCCAGCTGATGAGTCCCAAATAGGACGAGACGCGCTTCGGTGCGTCCTGGATTCCACGGCACTGCGGCTGGAGGTGGGTTTTAGAGCTAGAAATAGCAAGTTAAAATAAGGCTAGTCCGTTATCAACTTGAAAAAGTGGCACCGAGTCGGTGCTTTTTTT
  Species: H. sapiens (human)
  Cloning method: Unknown
Terms and licenses: Academic/Nonprofit Terms; Industry Terms: Not Available to Industry
How to cite: pWT057h was a gift from David Liu (Addgene plasmid # 96875 ; http://n2t.net/addgene:96875 ; RRID:Addgene_96875)
