[The description below was written by a language model from this plasmid's Addgene catalogue record and pLannotate feature annotations shown in this document.]
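Description:
pWT057h is a small (about 3.8 kb) mammalian expression plasmid built on the pFYF1320 guide RNA backbone. It is propagated in E. coli through a high-copy ColE1/pUC-type origin with ampicillin selection (AmpR under its native bla promoter). A fragment of an M13 phage origin and a remnant of a Gateway attB1 site are also annotated, and both appear to be backbone leftovers rather than functional parts.

The payload is a human U6 RNA polymerase III promoter driving an engineered guide RNA named dHHR-bsgRNA-HEK4. The feature table places a hammerhead ribozyme between the promoter and the Streptococcus pyogenes Cas9 gRNA scaffold. In the associated work on aptazyme-embedded guide RNAs, a "blocked" sgRNA (bsgRNA) carries a 5' extension that pairs with the spacer and prevents target engagement, and ribozyme self-cleavage releases that block. The "dHHR" prefix most plausibly means a catalytically dead hammerhead, so the guide should stay blocked and act as a non-activatable negative control. The record itself does not spell out this abbreviation. The spacer is directed at the human HEK4 locus (the record lists the species as H. sapiens), a commonly used genome-editing test site.

Downstream, a separate cassette has a truncated CMV promoter (CMVd2), a multiple cloning site, the near-infrared fluorescent protein iRFP670, a short SV40 large T antigen fragment (probably a nuclear localization signal, though this is not stated) and an SV40 poly(A) signal. This reporter probably serves as a marker for transfected cells. No Cas9 is encoded, so the nuclease or a dCas9 activator must come from another construct.
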