Features (pLannotate 1.2.2; 13 found; start..end, strand, type, name):
     13..30      +  protein_bind   attB1 (fragment): mutant version of attB; recombination site for the Gateway® BP reaction BP Clonase™
     82..322     +  promoter       U6 promoter: RNA polymerase III promoter for human U6 snRNA
    353..405     +  ncRNA          Hammerhead 1: Accession: RF00163 - Hammerhead ribozyme (type I)
    432..507     +  misc_RNA       gRNA scaffold: guide RNA scaffold for the Streptococcus pyogenes CRISPR/Cas9 system
    619..670     +  promoter       CMVd2 promoter: truncated human cytomegalovirus (CMV) immediate early promoter that yields moderately reduced expression relative to the full-length promoter
    693..773     +  misc_feature   MCS: multiple cloning site
    781..1716    +  CDS            iRFP670: near-infrared fluorescent protein with an emission peak at 670 nm, engineered from a bacterial phytochrome (Shcherbakova and Verkhusha, 2013) derived from Rhodopseudomonas palustris RpBphP6
   1732..1815    +  CDS            large T antigen (fragment): large T antigen from SV40 (simian virus 40)
   1838..1959    +  polyA_signal   SV40 poly(A) signal: SV40 polyadenylation signal
   1966..2010    -  rep_origin     M13 ori (fragment): M13 bacteriophage origin of replication; arrow indicates direction of (+) strand synthesis
   2070..2658    -  rep_origin     ori: high-copy-number ColE1/pMB1/pBR322/pUC origin of replication
   2829..3689    -  CDS            AmpR: β-lactamase; bla; confers resistance to ampicillin, carbenicillin, and related antibiotics
   3690..3794    -  promoter       AmpR promoter: bla
>Addgene plasmid #96875 | pWT057h | addgene full sequence | sequence record 189240 | Addgene NGS Result
GACGTCGCTAGCTGTACAAAAAAGCAGGCTTTAAAGGAACCAATTCAGTCGACTGGATCCGGTACCAAGG
TCGGGCAGGAAGAGGGCCTATTTCCCATGATTCCTTCATATTTGCATATACGATACAAGGCTGTTAGAGA
GATAATTAGAATTAATTTGACTGTAAACACAAAGATATTAGTACAAAATACGTGACGTAGAAAGTAATAA
TTTCTTGGGTAGTTTGCAGTTTTAAAATTATGTTTTAAAATGGACTATCATATGCTTACCGTAACTTGAA
AGTATTTCGATTTCTTGGCTTTATATATCTTGTGGAAAGGACGAAACACCGCCTCCAGCCGCAGTGCCGG
TACATCCAGCTGATGAGTCCCAAATAGGACGAGACGCGCTTCGGTGCGTCCTGGATTCCACGGCACTGCG
GCTGGAGGTGGGTTTTAGAGCTAGAAATAGCAAGTTAAAATAAGGCTAGTCCGTTATCAACTTGAAAAAG
TGGCACCGAGTCGGTGCTTTTTTTAAGCTTGGGCCGCTCGAGGTACCTCTCTACATATGACATGGGAGTT
TGTTTTGGCACCAAAATCAACGGGACTTTCCAAAATGTCGTAACAACTCCGCCCCATTGACGCAAATGGG
CGGTAGGCGTGTACGGTGGGAGGTCTATATAAGCAGAGCTGGTTTAGTGAACCGTCAGATCCGCTAGCGC
TACCGGACTCAGATCTCGAGCTCAAGCTTCGAATTCTGCAGTCGACGGTACCGCGGGCCCGGGATCCACC
GGTCGCCACCATGGCGCGTAAGGTCGATCTCACCTCCTGCGATCGCGAGCCGATCCACATCCCCGGCAGC
ATTCAGCCGTGCGGCTGCCTGCTAGCCTGCGACGCGCAGGCGGTGCGGATCACGCGCATTACGGAAAATG
CCGGCGCGTTCTTTGGACGCGAAACTCCGCGGGTCGGTGAGCTACTCGCCGATTACTTCGGCGAGACCGA
AGCCCATGCGCTGCGCAACGCACTGGCGCAGTCCTCCGATCCAAAGCGACCGGCGCTGATCTTCGGTTGG
CGCGACGGCCTGACCGGCCGCACCTTCGACATCTCACTGCATCGCCATGACGGTACATCGATCATCGAGT
TCGAGCCTGCGGCGGCCGAACAGGCCGACAATCCGCTGCGGCTGACGCGGCAGATCATCGCGCGCACCAA
AGAACTGAAGTCGCTCGAAGAGATGGCCGCACGGGTGCCGCGCTATCTGCAGGCGATGCTCGGCTATCAC
CGCGTGATGTTGTACCGCTTCGCGGACGACGGCTCCGGGATGGTGATCGGCGAGGCGAAGCGCAGCGACC
TCGAGAGCTTTCTCGGTCAGCACTTTCCGGCGTCGCTGGTCCCGCAGCAGGCGCGGCTACTGTACTTGAA
GAACGCGATCCGCGTGGTCTCGGATTCGCGCGGCATCAGCAGCCGGATCGTGCCCGAGCACGACGCCTCC
GGCGCCGCGCTCGATCTGTCGTTCGCGCACCTGCGCAGCATCTCGCCCTGCCATCTCGAATTTCTGCGGA
ACATGGGCGTCAGCGCCTCGATGTCGCTGTCGATCATCATTGACGGCACGCTATGGGGATTGATCATCTG
TCATCATTACGAGCCGCGTGCCGTGCCGATGGCGCAGCGCGTCGCGGCCGAAATGTTCGCCGACTTCTTA
TCGCTGCACTTCACCGCCGCCCACCACCAACGCTAAGCGGCCGCGACTCTAGATCATAATCAGCCATACC
ACATTTGTAGAGGTTTTACTTGCTTTAAAAAACCTCCCACACCTCCCCCTGAACCTGAAACATAAAATGA
ATGCAATTGTTGTTGTTAACTTGTTTATTGCAGCTTATAATGGTTACAAATAAAGCAATAGCATCACAAA
TTTCACAAATAAAGCATTTTTTTCACTGCATTCTAGTTGTGGTTTGTCCAAACTCATCAATGTATCTTAA
GGCGTAAATTGTAAGCGTTAATATTTTGTTAAAATTCGCGTTAAATTTTTATGTGAGCAAAAGGCCAGCA
AAAGGCCAGGAACCGTAAAAAGGCCGCGTTGCTGGCGTTTTTCCATAGGCTCCGCCCCCCTGACGAGCAT
CACAAAAATCGACGCTCAAGTCAGAGGTGGCGAAACCCGACAGGACTATAAAGATACCAGGCGTTTCCCC
CTGGAAGCTCCCTCGTGCGCTCTCCTGTTCCGACCCTGCCGCTTACCGGATACCTGTCCGCCTTTCTCCC
TTCGGGAAGCGTGGCGCTTTCTCATAGCTCACGCTGTAGGTATCTCAGTTCGGTGTAGGTCGTTCGCTCC
AAGCTGGGCTGTGTGCACGAACCCCCCGTTCAGCCCGACCGCTGCGCCTTATCCGGTAACTATCGTCTTG
AGTCCAACCCGGTAAGACACGACTTATCGCCACTGGCAGCAGCCACTGGTAACAGGATTAGCAGAGCGAG
GTATGTAGGCGGTGCTACAGAGTTCTTGAAGTGGTGGCCTAACTACGGCTACACTAGAAGAACAGTATTT
GGTATCTGCGCTCTGCTGAAGCCAGTTACCTTCGGAAAAAGAGTTGGTAGCTCTTGATCCGGCAAACAAA
CCACCGCTGGTAGCGGTGGTTTTTTTGTTTGCAAGCAGCAGATTACGCGCAGAAAAAAAGGATCTCAAGA
AGATCCTTTGATCTTTTCTACGGGGTCTGACGCTCAGTGGAACGAAAACTCACGTTAAGGGATTTTGGTC
ATGAGATTATCAAAAAGGATCTTCACCTAGATCCTTTTAAATTAAAAATGAAGTTTTAAATCAATCTAAA
GTATATATGAGTAAACTTGGTCTGACAGTTACCAATGCTTAATCAGTGAGGCACCTATCTCAGCGATCTG
TCTATTTCGTTCATCCATAGTTGCCTGACTCCCCGTCGTGTAGATAACTACGATACGGGAGGGCTTACCA
TCTGGCCCCAGTGCTGCAATGATACCGCGAGACCCACGCTCACCGGCTCCAGATTTATCAGCAATAAACC
AGCCAGCCGGAAGGGCCGAGCGCAGAAGTGGTCCTGCAACTTTATCCGCCTCCATCCAGTCTATTAATTG
TTGCCGGGAAGCTAGAGTAAGTAGTTCGCCAGTTAATAGTTTGCGCAACGTTGTTGCCATTGCTACAGGC
ATCGTGGTGTCACGCTCGTCGTTTGGTATGGCTTCATTCAGCTCCGGTTCCCAACGATCAAGGCGAGTTA
CATGATCCCCCATGTTGTGCAAAAAAGCGGTTAGCTCCTTCGGTCCTCCGATCGTTGTCAGAAGTAAGTT
GGCCGCAGTGTTATCACTCATGGTTATGGCAGCACTGCATAATTCTCTTACTGTCATGCCATCCGTAAGA
TGCTTTTCTGTGACTGGTGAGTACTCAACCAAGTCATTCTGAGAATAGTGTATGCGGCGACCGAGTTGCT
CTTGCCCGGCGTCAATACGGGATAATACCGCGCCACATAGCAGAACTTTAAAAGTGCTCATCATTGGAAA
ACGTTCTTCGGGGCGAAAACTCTCAAGGATCTTACCGCTGTTGAGATCCAGTTCGATGTAACCCACTCGT
GCACCCAACTGATCTTCAGCATCTTTTACTTTCACCAGCGTTTCTGGGTGAGCAAAAACAGGAAGGCAAA
ATGCCGCAAAAAAGGGAATAAGGGCGACACGGAAATGTTGAATACTCATACTCTTCCTTTTTCAATATTA
TTGAAGCATTTATCAGGGTTATTGTCTCATGAGCGGATACATATTTGAATGTATTTAGAAAAATAAACAA
ATAGGGGTTCCGCGCACATTTCCCCGAAAAGTGCCACCT
